>Addgene plasmid #229378 | pXTK141 [Linker_MCS-L6_PartType3-4] | addgene full sequence | sequence record 464860 | Addgene NGS Result
TTGAGATCCTTTTTTTCTGCGCGTAATCTGCTGCTTGCAAACAAAAAAACCACCGCTACCAGCGGTGGTT
TGTTTGCCGGATCAAGAGCTACCAACTCTTTTTCCGAAGGTAACTGGCTTCAGCAGAGCGCAGATACCAA
ATACTGTTCTTCTAGTGTAGCCGTAGTTAGGCCACCACTTCAAGAACTCTGTAGCACCGCCTACATACCT
CGCTCTGCTAATCCTGTTACCAGTGGCTGCTGCCAGTGGCGATAAGTCGTGTCTTACCGGGTTGGACTCA
AGACGATAGTTACCGGATAAGGCGCAGCGGTCGGGCTGAACGGGGGGTTCGTGCACACAGCCCAGCTTGG
AGCGAACGACCTACACCGAACTGAGATACCTACAGCGTGAGCTATGAGAAAGCGCCACGCTTCCCGAAGG
GAGAAAGGCGGACAGGTATCCGGTAAGCGGCAGGGTCGGAACAGGAGAGCGCACGAGGGAGCTTCCAGGG
GGAAACGCCTGGTATCTTTATAGTCCTGTCGGGTTTCGCCACCTCTGACTTGAGCGTCGATTTTTGTGAT
GCTCGTCAGGGGGGCGGAGCCTATGGAAAAACGCCAGCAACGCGAGTCGGTCTCTCCCTGCGGCCGCAAG
CTTGCATGCCTGCAGGTCGACTCTAGAGGATCCCCGGGTACCGAGCTCGAATTCGCGCGGCCGCGGCCTA
GGCGGCCAACGTGAGACCAGAGTAGCCCGCCTAATGAGCGGGCTTTTTTTTAATTCCCCTATTTGTTTAT
TTTTCTAAATACATTCAAATATGTATCCGCTCATGAGACAATAACCCTGATAAATGCTTCAATAATATTG
AAAAAGGAAGAGTATGAGCATTCAGCATTTTCGTGTGGCGCTGATTCCGTTTTTTGCGGCGTTTTGCCTG
CCGGTGTTTGCGCATCCGGAAACCCTGGTGAAAGTGAAAGATGCGGAAGATCAACTGGGTGCGCGCGTGG
GCTATATTGAACTGGATCTGAACAGCGGCAAAATTCTGGAATCTTTTCGTCCGGAAGAACGTTTTCCGAT
GATGAGCACCTTTAAAGTGCTGCTGTGCGGTGCGGTTCTGAGCCGTGTGGATGCGGGCCAGGAACAACTG
GGCCGTCGTATTCATTATAGCCAGAACGATCTGGTGGAATATAGCCCGGTGACCGAAAAACATCTGACCG
ATGGCATGACCGTGCGTGAACTGTGCAGCGCGGCGATTACCATGAGCGATAACACCGCGGCGAACCTGCT
GCTGACGACCATTGGCGGTCCGAAAGAACTGACCGCGTTTCTGCATAACATGGGCGATCATGTGACCCGT
CTGGATCGTTGGGAACCGGAACTGAACGAAGCGATTCCGAACGATGAACGTGATACCACCATGCCGGCAG
CAATGGCGACCACCCTGCGTAAACTGCTGACGGGTGAGCTGCTGACCCTGGCAAGCCGCCAGCAACTGAT
TGATTGGATGGAAGCGGATAAAGTGGCGGGTCCGCTGCTGCGTAGCGCGCTGCCGGCTGGCTGGTTTATT
GCGGATAAAAGCGGTGCGGGCGAACGTGGCAGCCGTGGCATTATTGCGGCGCTGGGCCCGGATGGTAAAC
CGAGCCGTATTGTGGTGATTTATACCACCGGCAGCCAGGCGACGATGGATGAACGTAACCGTCAGATTGC
GGAAATTGGCGCGAGCCTGATTAAACATTGGTAAACCGATACAATTAAAGGCTCCTTTTGGAGCCTTTTT
TTTTGGACGACCCTTGTCAGATCAAAGGATCTTC
Features (pLannotate 1.2.2; 5 found; start..end, strand, type, name):
      1..589     +  rep_origin     ori: high-copy-number ColE1/pMB1/pBR322/pUC origin of replication
    628..684     -  misc_feature   MCS: pUC18/19 multiple cloning site
    762..853     +  promoter       AmpR promoter: bla
    854..1711    +  CDS            bla: BLAT_ECOLX - Experimental evidence at protein level: Swiss-Prot protein existence level 1. TEM-type are the most prevalent beta-lactamases in enterobacteria; they hydrolyze the beta-lactam bond in susceptible beta-lactam antibiotics, thus conferring resistance to penicillins and cephalosporins. TEM-3 and TEM-4 are capable of hydrolyzing cefotaxime and ceftazidime. TEM-5 is capable of hydrolyzing ceftazidime. TEM-6 is capable of hydrolyzing ceftazidime and aztreonam. TEM-8/CAZ-2, TEM- 16/CAZ-7 and TEM-24/CAZ-6 are markedly active against ceftazidime. IRT- 4 shows resistance to beta-lactamase in
   1718..1757    +  terminator     fd terminator: central terminator from bacteriophage fd (Otsuka and Kunisawa, 1982)
