[The description below was written by a language model from this plasmid's Addgene catalogue record and pLannotate feature annotations shown in this document.]
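Description:
pXTK141 [Linker_MCS-L6_PartType3-4] is a small (about 1.8 kb) Golden Gate part plasmid from the XanthoMoClo toolkit, a modular cloning system developed for genetic work in the bacterial genera Xanthobacter and Roseixanthobacter. It is built on the pXTK backbone and catalogued as a bacterial expression vector, although it functions as a storage and donor plasmid for a single synthetic part rather than as an expression construct in its own right. It is maintained in E. coli through a ColE1/pMB1-family origin of replication and selected with ampicillin. Resistance comes from a TEM-type beta-lactamase gene (bla) driven by its native AmpR promoter and followed by the bacteriophage fd central terminator. The catalogue lists the plasmid as low copy, whereas the automated annotation labels the origin as a high-copy pUC-type element; the record does not resolve this difference.

The payload is the synthetic MCS-L6 linker, a short part spanning positions 3 to 4 in the toolkit's part-type hierarchy. The feature table identifies a 57-bp stretch matching the pUC18/19 multiple cloning site, in reverse orientation, between the origin and the bla cassette, which corresponds to this insert. In a MoClo-style assembly, such a part is released by a Type IIS restriction enzyme with defined overhangs and ligated in order with neighbouring parts. Here it would presumably fill the slots normally taken by other parts with a polylinker, leaving conventional restriction sites in the assembled vector for later cloning. The specific Type IIS enzyme, the overhang sequences and the meaning of the "L6" designation are not stated in the record, and no promoter or coding sequence is associated with the insert.
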