Addgene plasmid #229378: pXTK141 [Linker_MCS-L6_PartType3-4]
Purpose: XanthoMoClo Golden Gate Part Plasmid for cloning, contains Linker_MCS-L6_PartType3-4
Depositing lab: Michael Springer. Depositing organization: Harvard Medical School. Publication: XanthoMoClo horizontal line A Robust Modular Cloning Genetic Toolkit for the Genera Xanthobacter and Roseixanthobacter. Soltysiak MPM, Ory ALH, Lee AD, Christophersen CE, Jalihal AP, Springer M. ACS Synth Biol. 2025 Apr 18;14(4):1173-1190. doi: 10.1021/acssynbio.4c00806. Epub 2025 Mar 13. PubMed 40080684.
Backbone
  Vector backbone: pXTK
  Vector type: Bacterial Expression
Growth in bacteria
  Bacterial resistance: Ampicillin, 100 μg/mL
  Growth temperature: 37°C
  Growth strain: DH5alpha
  Copy number: Low Copy
Gene/Insert
  Gene/Insert name: MCS-L6 Linker (alt name: Linker_MCS-L6_PartType3-4)
  Species: Synthetic
  Cloning method: Restriction Enzyme; 5′ cloning site unknown (unknown if destroyed)
Terms and licenses: Academic/Nonprofit Terms; Industry Terms: Not Available to Industry
How to cite: pXTK141 [Linker_MCS-L6_PartType3-4] was a gift from Michael Springer (Addgene plasmid # 229378 ; http://n2t.net/addgene:229378 ; RRID:Addgene_229378)
